>Addgene plasmid #103498 | LSB-hsa-miR-376a-5p | depositor full sequence | sequence record 196043 | Full Sequence
AATTGAGGGGATAACGCAGGAAAGAACATGTGAGCAAAAGGCCAGCAAAAGGCCAGGAACCGTAAAAAGG
CCGCGTTGCTGGCGTTTTTCCATAGGCTCCGCCCCCCTGACGAGCATCACAAAAATCGACGCTCAAGTCA
GAGGTGGCGAAACCCGACAGGACTATAAAGATACCAGGCGTTTCCCCCTGGAAGCTCCCTCGTGCGCTCT
CCTGTTCCGACCCTGCCGCTTACCGGATACCTGTCCGCCTTTCTCCCTTCGGGAAGCGTGGCGCTTTCTC
ATAGCTCACGCTGTAGGTATCTCAGTTCGGTGTAGGTCGTTCGCTCCAAGCTGGGCTGTGTGCACGAACC
CCCCGTTCAGCCCGACCGCTGCGCCTTATCCGGTAACTATCGTCTTGAGTCCAACCCGGTAAGACACGAC
TTATCGCCACTGGCAGCAGCCACTGGTAACAGGATTAGCAGAGCGAGGTATGTAGGCGGTGCTACAGAGT
TCTTGAAGTGGTGGCCTAACTACGGCTACACTAGAAGAACAGTATTTGGTATCTGCGCTCTGCTGAAGCC
AGTTACCTTCGGAAAAAGAGTTGGTAGCTCTTGATCCGGCAAACAAACCACCGCTGGTAGCGGTGGTTTT
TTTGTTTGCAAGCAGCAGATTACGCGCAGAAAAAAAGGATCTCAAGAAGATCCTTTGATCTTTTCTACGG
GGTCTGACGCTCAGTGGAACGAAAACTCACGTTAAGGGATTTTGGTCATGAGATTATCAAAAAGGATCTT
CACCTAGATCCTTTTAAATTAAAAATGAAGTTTTAAATCAATCTAAAGTATATATGAGTAAACTTGGTCT
GACAGTTACCAATGCTTAATCAGTGAGGCACCTATCTCAGCGATCTGTCTATTTCGTTCATCCATAGTTG
CCTGACTCCCCGTCGTGTAGATAACTACGATACGGGAGGGCTTACCATCTGGCCCCAGTGCTGCAATGAT
ACCGCGAGAACCACGCTCACCGGCTCCAGATTTATCAGCAATAAACCAGCCAGCCGGAAGGGCCGAGCGC
AGAAGTGGTCCTGCAACTTTATCCGCCTCCATCCAGTCTATTAATTGTTGCCGGGAAGCTAGAGTAAGTA
GTTCGCCAGTTAATAGTTTGCGCAACGTTGTTGCCATTGCTACAGGCATCGTGGTGTCACGCTCGTCGTT
TGGTATGGCTTCATTCAGCTCCGGTTCCCAACGATCAAGGCGAGTTACATGATCCCCCATGTTGTGCAAA
AAAGCGGTTAGCTCCTTCGGTCCTCCGATCGTTGTCAGAAGTAAGTTGGCCGCAGTGTTATCACTCATGG
TTATGGCAGCACTGCATAATTCTCTTACTGTCATGCCATCCGTAAGATGCTTTTCTGTGACTGGTGAGTA
CTCAACCAAGTCATTCTGAGAATAGTGTATGCGGCGACCGAGTTGCTCTTGCCCGGCGTCAATACGGGAT
AATACCGCGCCACATAGCAGAACTTTAAAAGTGCTCATCATTGGAAAACGTTCTTCGGGGCGAAAACTCT
CAAGGATCTTACCGCTGTTGAGATCCAGTTCGATGTAACCCACTCGTGCACCCAACTGATCTTCAGCATC
TTTTACTTTCACCAGCGTTTCTGGGTGAGCAAAAACAGGAAGGCAAAATGCCGCAAAAAAGGGAATAAGG
GCGACACGGAAATGTTGAATACTCATACTCTTCCTTTTTCAATATTATTGAAGCATTTATCAGGGTTATT
GTCTCATGAGCGGATACATATTTGAATGTAGCTCCGAATTTCTCGAGGGCTTGTCGACGACGGCGGTCTC
CGTCGTCAGGATCATGAATTCGACCCGCCTGCCACCATGACCGAGTACAAGCCCACGGTGCGCCTCGCCA
CCCGCGACGACGTCCCCCGGGCCGTACGCACCCTCGCCGCCGCGTTCGCCGACTACCCCGCCACGCGCCA
CACCGTCGACCCGGACCGCCACATCGAGCGGGTCACCGAGCTGCAAGAACTCTTCCTCACGCGCGTCGGG
CTCGACATCGGCAAGGTGTGGGTCGCGGACGACGGCGCCGCGGTGGCGGTCTGGACCACGCCGGAGAGCG
TCGAAGCGGGGGCGGTGTTCGCCGAGATCGGCCCGCGCATGGCCGAGTTGAGCGGTTCCCGGCTGGCCGC
GCAGCAACAGATGGAAGGCCTCCTGGCGCCGCACCGGCCCAAGGAGCCCGCGTGGTTCCTGGCCACCGTC
GGCGTCTCGCCCGACCACCAGGGCAAGGGTCTGGGCAGCGCCGTCGTGCTCCCCGGAGTGGAGGCGGCCG
AGCGCGCCGGGGTGCCCGCCTTCCTGGAGACATCCGCGCCCCGCAACCTCCCCTTCTACGAGCGGCTCGG
CTTCACCGTCACCGCCGACGTCGAGGTGCCCGAAGGACCGCGCACCTGGTGCATGACCCGCAAGCCCGGT
GCCTGATACGCGTGAATTCACTCCTCAGGTGCAGGCTGCCTATCAGAAGGTGGTGGCTGGTGTGGCCAAT
GCCCTGGCTCACAAATACCACTGAGATCTTTTTCCCTCTGCCAAAAATTATGGGGACATCATGAAGCCCC
TTGAGCATCTGACTTCTGGCTAATAAAGGAAATTTATTTTCATTGCAATAGTGTGTTGGAATTTTTTGTG
TCTCTCACTCGGAAGGACATATGGGAGGGCAAATCATTTAAAACATCAGAATGAGTATTTGGTTTAGAGT
TTGGCAACATATGCCCATATGCTGGCTGCCATGAACAAAGGTTGGCTATAAAGAGGTCATCAGTATATGA
AACAGCCCCCTGCTGTCCATTCCTTATTCCATAGAAAAGCCTTGACTTGAGGTTAGATTTTTTTTATATT
TTGTTTTGTGTTATTTTTTTCTTTAACATCCCTAAAATTTTCCTTACATGTTTTACTAGCCAGATTTTTC
CTCCTCTCCTGACTACTCCCAGTCATAGCTGTCCCTCTTCTCTTATGGAGATCCCTCGACCTGCAGCCCA
AGCTTGAATTCTCTAGAATTACCCTGTTATCCCTATGCTTGGTTTACCGAGCTCTTATTGGTTTTCAAAC
TTCATTGACTGTGCCCAACGCGCCTGGGAGCTCACGGGGACAGCCCCCCCCCAAAGCCCCCAGGGATGTA
ATTACGTCCCTCCCCCGCTAGGGGGCAGCAGCGAGCCGCCCGGGGCTCCGCTCCGGTCCGGCGCTCCCCC
CGCATCCCCGAGCCGGCAGCGTGCGGGGACAGCCCGGGCACGGGGAAGGTGGCACGGGATCGCTTTCCTC
TGAACGCTTCTCGCTGCTCTTTGAGCCTGCAGACACCTGGGGGGATACGGGGAAAAAGCTAGGCTGAAAG
ACCGGTTCTTAGAATGACACGCGCCTGGGAGCTCACGGGGACAGCCCCCCCCCAAAGCCCCCAGGGATGT
AATTACGTCCCTCCCCCGCTAGGGGGCAGCAGCGAGCCGCCCGGGGCTCCGCTCCGGTCCGGCGCTCCCC
CCGCATCCCCGAGCCGGCAGCGTGCGGGGACAGCCCGGGCACGGGGAAGGTGGCACGGGATCGCTTTCCT
CTGAACGCTTCTCGCTGCTCTTTGAGCCTGCAGACACCTGGGGGGATACGGGGAAAAAGCTAACTTCTGA
GACGACAACTTTGTATAGAAAAGTTGGCTCCGAATTCGCCCTTGACAGCAGAGATCCAGTTTGGTTAATT
AATTGGCTCCGGTGCCCGTCAGTGGGCAGAGCGCACATCGCCCACAGTCCCCGAGAAGTTGTGGGGAGGG
GTCGGCAATTGAACCGGTGCCTAGAGAAGGTGGCGCGGGGTAAACTGGGAAAGTGATGTCGTGTACTGGC
TCCGCCTTTTTCCCGAGGGTGGGGGAGAACCGTATATAAGTGCAGTAGTCGCCGTGAACGTTCTTTTTCG
CAACGGGTTTGCCGCCAGAACACAGGTAAGTGCCGTGTGTGGTTCCCGCGGGCCTGGCCTCTTTACGGGT
TATGGCCCTTGCGTGCCTTGAATTACTTCCACCTGGCTGCAGTACGTGATTCTTGATCCCGAGCTTCGGG
TTGGAAGTGGGTGGGAGAGTTCGAGGCCTTGCGCTTAAGGAGCCCCTTCGCCTCGTGCTTGAGTTGAGGC
CTGGCCTGGGCGCTGGGGCCGCCGCGTGCGAATCTGGTGGCACCTTCGCGCCTGTCTCGCTGCTTTCGAT
AAGTCTCTAGCCATTTAAAATTTTTGATGACCTGCTGCGACGCTTTTTTTCTGGCAAGATAGTCTTGTAA
ATGCGGGCCAAGATCTGCACACTGGTATTTCGGTTTTTGGGGCCGCGGGCGGCGACGGGGCCCGTGCGTC
CCAGCGCACATGTTCGGCGAGGCGGGGCCTGCGAGCGCGGCCACCGAGAATCGGACGGGGGTAGTCTCAA
GCTGGCCGGCCTGCTCTGGTGCCTGGCCTCGCGCCGCCGTGTATCGCCCCGCCCTGGGCGGCAAGGCTGG
CCCGGTCGGCACCAGTTGCGTGAGCGGAAAGATGGCCGCTTCCCGGCCCTGCTGCAGGGAGCTCAAAATG
GAGGACGCGGCGCTCGGGAGAGCGGGCGGGTGAGTCACCCACACAAAGGAAAAGGGCCTTTCCGTCCTCA
GCCGTCGCTTCATGTGACTCCACGGAGTACCGGGCGCCGTCCAGGCACCTCGATTAGTTCTCGAGCTTTT
GGAGTACGTCGTCTTTAGGTTGGGGGGAGGGGTTTTATGCGATGGAGTTTCCCCACACTGAGTGGGTGGA
GACTGAAGTTAGGCCAGCTTGGCACTTGATGTAATTCTCCTTGGAATTTGCCCTTTTTGAGTTTGGATCT
TGGTTCATTCTCAAGCCTCAGACAGTGGTTCAAAGTTTTTTTCTTCCATTTCAGGTGTCGTGAGAAGGGC
GAATTCGACCCAAGTTTGTACAAAAAAGCAGGCTGGATCCAGGTGCCACCATGGTGAGCGAGCTGATTAA
GGAGAACATGCACATGAAGCTGTACATGGAGGGCACCGTGAACAACCACCACTTCAAGTGCACATCCGAG
GGCGAAGGCAAGCCCTACGAGGGCACCCAGACCATGAGAATCAAGGCGGTCGAGGGCGGCCCTCTCCCCT
TCGCCTTCGACATCCTGGCTACCAGCTTCATGTACGGCAGCAAAACCTTCATCAACCACACCCAGGGCAT
CCCCGACTTCTTTAAGCAGTCCTTCCCCGAGGGCTTCACATGGGAGAGAGTCACCACATACGAAGATGGG
GGCGTGCTGACCGCTACCCAGGACACCAGCCTCCAGGACGGCTGCCTCATCTACAACGTCAAGATCAGAG
GGGTGAACTTCCCATCCAACGGCCCTGTGATGCAGAAGAAAACACTCGGCTGGGAGGCCTCCACCGAGAC
ACTGTACCCCGCTGACGGCGGCCTGGAAGGCAGAGCCGACATGGCCCTGAAGCTCGTGGGCGGGGGCCAC
CTGATCTGCAACCTTAAGACCACATACAGATCCAAGAAACCCGCTAAGAACCTCAAGATGCCCGGCGTCT
ACTATGTGGACAGGAGACTGGAAAGAATCAAGGAGGCCGACAAAGAGACATACGTCGAGCAGCACGAGGT
GGCTGTGGCCAGATACTGCGACCTCCCTAGCAAACTGGGGCACAAACTTAATTGAGAATTCTACCACCCA
GCTTTCTTGTACAAAGTGGTACGTCTCAAGACCAGAGGTCTCTGCTTATTCTGTATACTCATAGAAGGAG
AATCTACTACTCATAGAAGGAGAATCTACTACTCATAGAAGGAGAATCTACTACTCATAGAAGGAGAATC
TACCAACCAGAAGAGACCTGTGCTTCACTCCTCAGGTGCAGGCTGCCTATCAGAAGGTGGTGGCTGGTGT
GGCCAATGCCCTGGCTCACAAATACCACTGAGATCTTTTTCCCTCTGCCAAAAATTATGGGGACATCATG
AAGCCCCTTGAGCATCTGACTTCTGGCTAATAAAGGAAATTTATTTTCATTGCAATAGTGTGTTGGAATT
TTTTGTGTCTCTCACTCGGAAGGACATATGGGAGGGCAAATCATTTAAAACATCAGAATGAGTATTTGGT
TTAGAGTTTGGCAACATATGCCCATATGCTGGCTGCCATGAACAAAGGTTGGCTATAAAGAGGTCATCAG
TATATGAAACAGCCCCCTGCTGTCCATTCCTTATTCCATAGAAAAGCCTTGACTTGAGGTTAGATTTTTT
TTATATTTTGTTTTGTGTTATTTTTTTCTTTAACATCCCTAAAATTTTCCTTACATGTTTTACTAGCCAG
ATTTTTCCTCCTCTCCTGACTACTCCCAGTCATAGCTGTCCCTCTTCTCTTATGGAGATCCCGAGCGGTG
CGTTTTTATGCTTGTAGTATTGTATAATGTTTTTAAGATCCAAGCTTCTGACCTCTTCTCTTCCTCCCAC
AGGGCCTCGAGACAATTGCATCGATGGTACCAGTGAAAGTCTGCAATGAATTCGAGTTGGCGCGCCTGTC
ATTCTAAATCTCTCTTTCAGCCTAAAGCTTTTTCCCCGTATCCCCCCAGGTGTCTGCAGGCTCAAAGAGC
AGCGAGAAGCGTTCAGAGGAAAGCGATCCCGTGCCACCTTCCCCGTGCCCGGGCTGTCCCCGCACGCTGC
CGGCTCGGGGATGCGGGGGGAGCGCCGGACCGGAGCGGAGCCCCGGGCGGCTCGCTGCTGCCCCCTAGCG
GGGGAGGGACGTAATTACATCCCTGGGGGCTTTGGGAGGGGGCTGTCCCCGTGAGCTCCCAGGCGCGCCT
GTCATTCTAAATCTCTCTTTCAGCCTAAAGCTTTTTCCCCGTATCCCCCCAGGTGTCTGCAGGCTCAAAG
AGCAGCGAGAAGCGTTCAGAGGAAAGCGATCCCGTGCCACCTTCCCCGTGCCCGGGCTGTCCCCGCACGC
TGCCGGCTCGGGGATGCGGGGGGAGCGCCGGACCGGAGCGGAGCCCCGGGCGGCTCGCTGCTGCCCCCTA
GCGGGGGAGGGACGTAATTACATCCCTGGGGGCTTTGGGGGGGGGCTGTCCCCGTGAGCTCCCAGGCGCG
CCAACTCGGTACCGTATCGATGTCGACGTTAACGCTAGTGATATCAACTTTGTATAGAAAAGTTGGCTCC
GAATTCGCCCTTGACAGCAGAGATCCAGTTTGGTTAATTAATTGGCTCCGGTGCCCGTCAGTGGGCAGAG
CGCACATCGCCCACAGTCCCCGAGAAGTTGTGGGGAGGGGTCGGCAATTGAACCGGTGCCTAGAGAAGGT
GGCGCGGGGTAAACTGGGAAAGTGATGTCGTGTACTGGCTCCGCCTTTTTCCCGAGGGTGGGGGAGAACC
GTATATAAGTGCAGTAGTCGCCGTGAACGTTCTTTTTCGCAACGGGTTTGCCGCCAGAACACAGGTAAGT
GCCGTGTGTGGTTCCCGCGGGCCTGGCCTCTTTACGGGTTATGGCCCTTGCGTGCCTTGAATTACTTCCA
CCTGGCTGCAGTACGTGATTCTTGATCCCGAGCTTCGGGTTGGAAGTGGGTGGGAGAGTTCGAGGCCTTG
CGCTTAAGGAGCCCCTTCGCCTCGTGCTTGAGTTGAGGCCTGGCCTGGGCGCTGGGGCCGCCGCGTGCGA
ATCTGGTGGCACCTTCGCGCCTGTCTCGCTGCTTTCGATAAGTCTCTAGCCATTTAAAATTTTTGATGAC
CTGCTGCGACGCTTTTTTTCTGGCAAGATAGTCTTGTAAATGCGGGCCAAGATCTGCACACTGGTATTTC
GGTTTTTGGGGCCGCGGGCGGCGACGGGGCCCGTGCGTCCCAGCGCACATGTTCGGCGAGGCGGGGCCTG
CGAGCGCGGCCACCGAGAATCGGACGGGGGTAGTCTCAAGCTGGCCGGCCTGCTCTGGTGCCTGGCCTCG
CGCCGCCGTGTATCGCCCCGCCCTGGGCGGCAAGGCTGGCCCGGTCGGCACCAGTTGCGTGAGCGGAAAG
ATGGCCGCTTCCCGGCCCTGCTGCAGGGAGCTCAAAATGGAGGACGCGGCGCTCGGGAGAGCGGGCGGGT
GAGTCACCCACACAAAGGAAAAGGGCCTTTCCGTCCTCAGCCGTCGCTTCATGTGACTCCACGGAGTACC
GGGCGCCGTCCAGGCACCTCGATTAGTTCTCGAGCTTTTGGAGTACGTCGTCTTTAGGTTGGGGGGAGGG
GTTTTATGCGATGGAGTTTCCCCACACTGAGTGGGTGGAGACTGAAGTTAGGCCAGCTTGGCACTTGATG
TAATTCTCCTTGGAATTTGCCCTTTTTGAGTTTGGATCTTGGTTCATTCTCAAGCCTCAGACAGTGGTTC
AAAGTTTTTTTCTTCCATTTCAGGTGTCGTGAGAAGGGCGAATTCGACCCAAGTTTGTACAAAAAAGCAG
GCTCGCCACCATGGTGAGCAAGGGCGAGGAGCTGTTCACCGGGGTGGTGCCCATCCTGGTCGAGCTGGAC
GGCGACGTAAACGGCCACAAGTTCAGCGTGAGGGGCGAGGGCGAGGGCGATGCCACCAACGGCAAGCTGA
CCCTGAAGTTCATCTGCACCACCGGCAAGCTGCCCGTGCCCTGGCCCACCCTCGTGACCACCCTGAGCCA
CGGCGTGCAGTGCTTCGCCCGCTACCCCGACCACATGAAGCAGCACGACTTCTTCAAGTCCGCCATGCCC
GAAGGCTACGTCCAGGAGCGCACCATCTTCTTCAAGGACGACGGCACCTACAAGACCCGCGCCGAGGTGA
AGTTCGAGGGCGACACCCTAGTGAACCGCATCGAGCTGAAGGGCGTCGACTTCAAGGAGGACGGCAACAT
CCTGGGGCACAAGCTGGAGTACAACTTCAACAGCCACAACATCTATATCATGGCCGTCAAGCAGAAGAAC
GGCATCAAGGTGAACTTCAAGATCCGCCACAACGTGGAGGACGGCAGCGTGCAGCTCGCCGACCACTACC
AGCAGAACACCCCCATCGGCGACGGCCCCGTGCTGCTGCCCGACAGCCACTACCTGAGCACCCAGTCCGT
GCTGAGCAAAGACCCCAACGAGAAGCGCGATCACATGGTCCTGCTGGAGTTCCGCACCGCCGCCGGGATC
ACTCTCGGCATGGACGAGCTGTACAAGTAATACCACCCAGCTTTCTTGTACAAAGTGGTACGCGTGAATT
CACTCCTCAGGTGCAGGCTGCCTATCAGAAGGTGGTGGCTGGTGTGGCCAATGCCCTGGCTCACAAATAC
CACTGAGATCTTTTTCCCTCTGCCAAAAATTATGGGGACATCATGAAGCCCCTTGAGCATCTGACTTCTG
GCTAATAAAGGAAATTTATTTTCATTGCAATAGTGTGTTGGAATTTTTTGTGTCTCTCACTCGGAAGGAC
ATATGGGAGGGCAAATCATTTAAAACATCAGAATGAGTATTTGGTTTAGAGTTTGGCAACATATGCCCAT
ATGCTGGCTGCCATGAACAAAGGTTGGCTATAAAGAGGTCATCAGTATATGAAACAGCCCCCTGCTGTCC
ATTCCTTATTCCATAGAAAAGCCTTGACTTGAGGTTAGATTTTTTTTATATTTTGTTTTGTGTTATTTTT
TTCTTTAACATCCCTAAAATTTTCCTTACATGTTTTACTAGCCAGATTTTTCCTCCTCTCCTGACTACTC
CCAGTCATAGCTGTCCCTCTTCTCTTATGGAGATCCCTCGACCTGCAGCCCAAGCTTGGCGTAATCATGG
TCATAGCTGTTTCCTGTGTGAAATTGTTATCCGCTCACAATTCCACACAACATACGAGCCGGAAGCATAA
AGTGTAAAGCCTGGGGTGCCTAATGAGTGAGCTAACTCACATTAATTGCGTTGCGCTCACTGCCCGCTTT
CCAGTCGGGAAACCTGTCGTGCCAGCGGATCGACAGTACTAAGCTTGGTCTAATACCCAATCTCTCGTCT
TATCCAGATGTTTTATACGCCTCTGGCCCGTGTCTCAAAATCTCTGATGTTACATTGCACAAGATAAAAT
AATATCATCATGAACAATAAAACTGTCTGCTTACATAAACAGTAATACAAGGGGTGTTATGAGCCATATT
CAACGGGAAACGTCGAGGCCGCGATTAAATTCCAACATGGATGCTGATTTATATGGGTATAAATGGGCTC
GCGATAATGTCGGGCAATCAGGTGCGACAATCTATCGCTTGTATGGGAAGCCCGATGCGCCAGAGTTGTT
TCTGAAACATGGCAAAGGTAGCGTTGCCAATGATGTTACAGATGAGATGGTCAGACTAAACTGGCTGACG
GAATTTATGCCTCTTCCGACCATCAAGCATTTTATCCGTACTCCTGATGATGCATGGTTACTCACCACTG
CGATCCCCGGAAAAACAGCATTCCAGGTATTAGAAGAATATCCTGATTCAGGTGAAAATATTGTTGATGC
GCTGGCAGTGTTCCTGCGCCGGTTGCATTCGATTCCTGTTTGTAATTGTCCTTTTAACAGCGATCGCGTA
TTTCGTCTCGCTCAGGCGCAATCACGAATGAATAACGGTTTGGTTGATGCGAGTGATTTTGATGACGAGC
GTAATGGCTGGCCTGTTGAACAAGTCTGGAAAGAAATGCATAAACTTTTGCCATTCTCACCGGATTCAGT
CGTCACTCATGGTGATTTCTCACTTGATAACCTTATTTTTGACGAGGGGAAATTAATAGGTTGTATTGAT
GTTGGACGAGTCGGAATCGCAGACCGATACCAGGATCTTGCCATCCTATGGAACTGCCTCGGTGAGTTTT
CTCCTTCATTACAGAAACGGCTTTTTCAAAAATATGGTATTGATAATCCTGATATGAATAAATTGCAGTT
TCATTTGATGCTCGATGAGTTTTTCTAATCAGAATTGGTTAATTGGTTGTAACACTGGCAGAGCATTACG
CTGACTTGACGGGACGGCGCAAGCTCATGACCAAAATCCCTTAACGTGAGTTACGCGTCGTTCCACTGAG
CGTCAGAGGTATCACTAGTATTACAGAGGTAAGTTATAACAGTCGCCTAACCC
Features (pLannotate 1.2.2; 28 found; start..end, strand, type, name):
     87..675     -  rep_origin     ori: high-copy-number ColE1/pMB1/pBR322/pUC origin of replication
    846..1706    -  CDS            AmpR: β-lactamase; bla; confers resistance to ampicillin, carbenicillin, and related antibiotics
   1707..1778    -  promoter       AmpR promoter: bla
   1857..2456    +  CDS            PuroR: puromycin N-acetyltransferase; pac from Streptomyces alboniger; confers resistance to puromycin
   2461..2541    +  CDS            HBB (fragment): HBB_PONPY - Experimental evidence at transcript level: Swiss-Prot protein existence level 2. Involved in oxygen transport from the lung to the various peripheral tissues. From Pongo pygmaeus (Bornean orangutan).
   2612..2667    +  polyA_signal   β-globin poly(A) signal: rabbit β-globin polyadenylation signal (Gil and Proudfoot, 1987)
   3646..3666    +  protein_bind   attB4: mutant version of attB; core recombination site for the Gateway® BP reaction BP Clonase™
   3734..3945    +  promoter       EF-1α core promoter: core promoter for human elongation factor EF-1α
   3946..4884    +  intron         EF-1α intron A: intron upstream of the start codon of human EF-1α
   4911..4931    +  protein_bind   attB1: mutant version of attB; core recombination site for the Gateway® BP reaction BP Clonase™
   4951..5646    +  CDS            mKate2: mKate2 is a basic (constitutively fluorescent) red fluorescent protein published in 2009, derived from Entacmaea quadricolor. It is reported to be a rapidly-maturing monomer with moderate acid sensitivity.
   5666..5690    -  protein_bind   attB2: mutant version of attB; recombination site for the Gateway® BP reaction BP Clonase™
   5834..5908    +  CDS            HBB (fragment): HBB_PONPY - Experimental evidence at transcript level: Swiss-Prot protein existence level 2. Involved in oxygen transport from the lung to the various peripheral tissues. From Pongo pygmaeus (Bornean orangutan).
   5979..6034    +  polyA_signal   β-globin poly(A) signal: rabbit β-globin polyadenylation signal (Gil and Proudfoot, 1987)
   6418..6443    +  misc_feature   SA: splice acceptor site
   7115..7135    +  protein_bind   attB4: mutant version of attB; core recombination site for the Gateway® BP reaction BP Clonase™
   7203..7414    +  promoter       EF-1α core promoter: core promoter for human elongation factor EF-1α
   7415..8353    +  intron         EF-1α intron A: intron upstream of the start codon of human EF-1α
   8380..8400    +  protein_bind   attB1: mutant version of attB; core recombination site for the Gateway® BP reaction BP Clonase™
   8411..9127    +  CDS            EBFP2: EBFP2 is a basic (constitutively fluorescent) blue fluorescent protein published in 2007, derived from Aequorea victoria. It is reported to be a rapidly-maturing monomer with moderate acid sensitivity.
   9135..9159    -  protein_bind   attB2: mutant version of attB; recombination site for the Gateway® BP reaction BP Clonase™
   9163..9243    +  CDS            HBB (fragment): HBB_PONPY - Experimental evidence at transcript level: Swiss-Prot protein existence level 2. Involved in oxygen transport from the lung to the various peripheral tissues. From Pongo pygmaeus (Bornean orangutan).
   9314..9369    +  polyA_signal   β-globin poly(A) signal: rabbit β-globin polyadenylation signal (Gil and Proudfoot, 1987)
   9752..9774    -  protein_bind   lac operator (fragment): The lac repressor binds to the lac operator to inhibit transcription in E. coli. This inhibition can be relieved by adding lactose or isopropyl-β-D-thiogalactopyranoside (IPTG). lac repressor encoded by lacI
   9778..9808    -  promoter       lac promoter: promoter for the E. coli lac operon
   9823..9844    -  protein_bind   CAP binding site: CAP binding activates transcription in the presence of cAMP. E. coli catabolite activator protein
   9857..9896    -  CDS            lacI (fragment): lac repressor; lacI; The lac repressor binds to the lac operator to inhibit transcription in E. coli. This inhibition can be relieved by adding lactose or isopropyl-β-D-thiogalactopyranoside (IPTG).
  10069..10878   +  CDS            KanR: aminoglycoside phosphotransferase; aph(3')-Ia; confers resistance to kanamycin in bacteria or G418 (Geneticin®) in eukaryotes
