[The description below was written by a language model from this plasmid's Addgene catalogue record and pLannotate feature annotations shown in this document.]
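Description:
LSB-hsa-miR-376a-5p is a mammalian expression plasmid from a synthetic-biology series of fluorescent microRNA sensors, built on the Low Sensor Backbone (LSB) and about 11 kb in the depositor's full sequence. It replicates in E. coli from a high-copy ColE1/pUC-type origin and carries both a β-lactamase gene (AmpR) and an aminoglycoside phosphotransferase gene (KanR), so it is selected on ampicillin plus kanamycin. A puromycin N-acetyltransferase coding sequence followed by a rabbit β-globin poly(A) signal allows puromycin selection in mammalian cells. No promoter is annotated directly upstream of it in the feature table.

The payload consists of two parallel transcription units in the same orientation. Each has a human EF-1α core promoter with its intron A, a fluorescent protein flanked by Gateway attB1/attB2 scars (with attB4 upstream of the promoter), and a β-globin poly(A) signal. The first unit expresses the red protein mKate2, and per the record its 3′ UTR holds the target site for human miR-376a-5p. The site is not annotated, but an unannotated gap between attB2 and the β-globin sequences could accommodate it. The second unit expresses EBFP2 without a target and acts as an internal reference for plasmid dosage and expression. When miR-376a-5p is active in transfected cells, it represses mKate2 but not EBFP2, so the red-to-blue fluorescence ratio reports the miRNA's activity.

The depositor notes that the repeated poly(A) elements make the plasmid inherently unstable. The physical plasmid also differs from the deposited sequence by short insertions flanking the puromycin coding region, which reportedly do not impair selection.
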