Addgene plasmid #103498: LSB-hsa-miR-376a-5p
Purpose: Used to sense miRNA activity using fluorescence based tools. hsa-miR-376a-5p target in 3' UTR of of mKate. miRNA activity can be measured by the repression of mKate2 relative to EBFP2 fluorescent proteins . Plasmid is inherently unstable; please see Depositor Comments
Depositing lab: Ron Weiss. Depositing organization: Massachusetts Institute of Technology. Publication: A mixed antagonistic/synergistic miRNA repression model enables accurate predictions of multi-input miRNA sensor activity. Gam JJ, Babb J, Weiss R. Nat Commun. 2018 Jun 22;9(1):2430. doi: 10.1038/s41467-018-04575-0. PubMed 29934631.
Backbone
  Vector backbone: Low Sensor Backbone (LSB)
  Vector type: Mammalian Expression, Synthetic Biology
Growth in bacteria
  Bacterial resistance: Ampicillin and Kanamycin, 100 & 50 μg/mL
  Growth temperature: 30°C
  Growth strain: NEB Stable
  Copy number: High Copy
Gene/Insert
  Gene/Insert name: hsa-miR-376a-5p target
  Species: H. sapiens (human)
  Promoter: EF-1a
  Cloning method: Gibson Cloning
Terms and licenses: Academic/Nonprofit Terms; Industry Terms: Not Available to Industry
Depositor comments: Please note that this plasmid is inherently unstable due to a repeating poly A element. We recommend performing a diagnostic digest on multiple colonies upon receipt. The depositors would like to note the presence of several discrepancies between the depositor sequence and physical plasmid sequence. In particular, the sequences upstream and downstream of the puromycin coding region have 10 bp insertions which do not affect the ability to perform puromycin selection. The sequences for those regions within the physical plasmids are as follows: Upstream of Puro: GAATTCGACCGCCTGTCTCAAGGTGCCACC; Downstream of Puro: GCTTTGAGACTACGCGTGAATTCACTCCTC.
How to cite: LSB-hsa-miR-376a-5p was a gift from Ron Weiss (Addgene plasmid # 103498 ; http://n2t.net/addgene:103498 ; RRID:Addgene_103498)
