>Addgene plasmid #103498 | LSB-hsa-miR-376a-5p | depositor partial sequence | sequence record 196044 | hsa-miR-376a-5p target
TACTCATAGAAGGAGAATCTAC
