>Addgene plasmid #103498 | LSB-hsa-miR-376a-5p | addgene partial sequence | sequence record 271390 | mKate2-F 5'-ACCCGCTAAGAACCTCAAGA-3'
AATCAAGGAGGCCGACAAAGAGACATACGTCGAGCAGCACGAGGTGGCTGTGGCCAGATACTGCGACCTC
CCTAGCAAACTGGGGCACAAACTTAATTGAGAATTCTACCACCCAGCTTTCTTGTACAAAGTGGTACGTC
TCAAGACCAGAGGTCTCTGCTTATTCTGTATACTCATAGAAGGAGAATCTACTACTCATAGAAGGAGAAT
CTACTACTCATAGAAGGAGAATCTACTACTCATAGAAGGAGAATCTACCAACCAGAAGAGACCTGTGCTT
CACTCCTCAGGTGCAGGCTGCCTATCAGAAGGTGGTGGCTGGTGTGGCCAATGCCCTGGCTCACAAATAC
CACTGAGATCTTTTTCCCTCTGCCAAAAATTATGGGGACATCATGAAGCCCCTTGAGCATCTGACTTCTG
GCTAATAAAGGAAATTTATTTTCATTGCAATAGTGTGTTGGAATTTTTTGTGTCTCTCACTCGGAAGGAC
ATATGGGAGGGCAAATCATTT
